>Addgene plasmid #45449 | pCI-neo-myc-LC3(deltaC22, G120A) | addgene partial sequence | sequence record 66393 | chim-int-F 5'-TCTTACTGACATCCACTTTGCC-3'
CTCCGTTCATTCGCTCTTAAGGCTAGAGTACTTAATACGACTCACTATAGGCTAGCCTCGAGAATTCATG
TCTAGAGGTGAACAAAAGTTGATTTCTGAAGAAGATTTGAACGGTGAACAAAAGCTAATCTCCGAGGAAG
ACTTGAACGGTGAACAAAAATTAATCTCAGAAGAAGACTTGAACGGATCCTCTAGACCGTCCGAGAAGAC
CTTCAAACAGCGCCGGAGCTTCGAACAAAGAGTGGAAGATGTCCGGCTCATCCGGGAGCAGCACCCCACC
AAGATCCCAGTGATTATAGAGCGATACAAGGGTGAGAAGCAGCTGCCCGTCCTGGACAAGACCAAGTTCC
TTGTACCTGATCACGTGAATATGAGCGAACTCATCAAGATAATTAGAAGGCGCCTGCAGCTCAATGCTAA
CCAAGCCTTCTTCCTCCTGGTGAATGGGCACAGCATGGTGAGTGTGTCCACACCCATCTCTGAAGTGTAC
GAGAGCGAGAGAGATGAAGACGGCTTCCTGTACATGGTCTATGCCTCCCAGGAGACGTTCGCGTGAGAAT
TCACGCGTGGTACCTCTAGAGTCGACCCGGGCGGCCGCTTCCCTTTAGTGAGGGTTAATGCTTCGAGCAG
ACATGATAAGATACATTGATGAGTTTGGACAAACCACAACTAGAATGCAGTGAAAAAAATGCTTTATTTG
TGAAATTTGTGATGCTATTGCTTTATTTGTAACCATTATAAGCTGCAATAAACAAGTTAACAACAACAAT
TGCATTCATTTTATGTTTCAGGTTCAGGGGGAGATGTGGGAGGTTTTTTAAAGCAAGTAAAACCTCTACN
AATGTGGTAAAATCCGAT
