[The description below was written by a language model from this plasmid's Addgene catalogue record.]
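Description:
pCI-neo-myc-LC3(deltaC22, G120A) is a mammalian expression plasmid built on the commercial pCI-neo backbone (about 5.5 kb without insert). It is propagated in E. coli under ampicillin selection and carries a neomycin resistance marker, so transfected mammalian cells can be selected with G418 to obtain stable lines. The record does not list the promoter or other regulatory elements. pCI-neo is generally known as a CMV immediate-early enhancer/promoter vector with a chimeric intron and an SV40 late polyadenylation signal, but no feature table is provided here to confirm these parts.

The insert, roughly 360 bp and cloned into an EcoRI site at both ends, encodes a truncated and mutated form of rat microtubule-associated protein 1 light chain 3 beta (Map1lc3b, LC3), fused to an N-terminal myc epitope tag for detection by immunoblotting or immunofluorescence. The coding region covers amino acids 1–120, meaning the C-terminal 22 residues are deleted, and the final residue, glycine 120, is replaced by alanine. In wild-type LC3, C-terminal cleavage exposes Gly120, which is then conjugated to lipid to convert cytosolic LC3-I into the autophagosome membrane-bound LC3-II form. The deltaC22 truncation mimics the already processed protein, while the G120A substitution removes the glycine needed for that conjugation. The construct is therefore expected to act as a modification-deficient control. It is typically used alongside wild-type and truncated glycine-exposed LC3 constructs in studies of LC3 processing and its recruitment to autophagosomes.
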