Addgene plasmid #45449: pCI-neo-myc-LC3(deltaC22, G120A)
Depositing lab: Tamotsu Yoshimori. Depositing organization: The University of Osaka. Publication: LC3, a mammalian homologue of yeast Apg8p, is localized in autophagosome membranes after processing. Kabeya Y, Mizushima N, Ueno T, Yamamoto A, Kirisako T, Noda T, Kominami E, Ohsumi Y, Yoshimori T. EMBO J. 2000 Nov 1. 19(21):5720-8. 10.1093/emboj/19.21.5720 PubMed 11060023.
Backbone
  Vector backbone: pCI-neo
  Backbone manufacturer: Promega
  Backbone size w/o insert (bp): 5472
  Vector type: Mammalian Expression
  Selectable markers: Neomycin (select with G418)
Growth in bacteria
  Bacterial resistance: Ampicillin, 100 μg/mL
  Growth temperature: 37°C
  Growth strain: DH5alpha
  Copy number: Unknown
Gene/Insert
  Gene/Insert name: microtubule-associated protein 1 light chain 3 beta (alt names: Map1lc3b; LC3; LC3b)
  Species: R. norvegicus (rat)
  Insert size (bp): 359
  Mutation: Encodes amino acids 1-120, Glycine at position 120 mutated to Alanine
  GenBank ID: U05784
  Entrez Gene: Map1lc3b (a.k.a. LC3B, Map1lc3, Mpl3, zbs559)
  Tag / fusion protein: myc (N terminal on insert)
  Cloning method: Restriction Enzyme; 5′ cloning site EcoRI (unknown if destroyed); 3′ cloning site EcoRI (unknown if destroyed)
  Sequencing primers: 5′ N/A
Terms and licenses: Academic/Nonprofit Terms; Industry Terms: Not Available to Industry
How to cite: pCI-neo-myc-LC3(deltaC22, G120A) was a gift from Tamotsu Yoshimori (Addgene plasmid # 45449 ; http://n2t.net/addgene:45449 ; RRID:Addgene_45449)
